Addgene plasmid #73292: pCfB3050(gRNA XII-5)
Purpose: EasyClone-MarkerFree guiding RNA vector to direct Cas9 to cut at site XII-5
Depositing lab: Irina Borodina. Depositing organization: Danmarks Tekniske Universitet. Publication: EasyClone-MarkerFree: A vector toolkit for marker-less integration of genes into Saccharomyces cerevisiae via CRISPR-Cas9. Jessop-Fabre MM, Jakociunas T, Stovicek V, Dai Z, Jensen MK, Keasling JD, Borodina I. Biotechnol J. 2016 Aug;11(8):1110-7. doi: 10.1002/biot.201600147. Epub 2016 Jun 23. PubMed 27166612.
Backbone
  Vector backbone: pESC-Leu
  Backbone manufacturer: Agilent
  Backbone size w/o insert (bp): 7758
  Total vector size (bp): 5289
  Modifications to backbone: Gal promoters and terminators removed and Leu selectable marker replaced with NatMX marker. Modified to accept enable USER cloning, with the 20bp recognition sequence replaced to target site XII-5 as reported in: Ronda, C., Maury, J., Jakočiūnas, T., Jacobsen, S. A. et al., CrEdit: CRISPR mediated multi-loci gene integration in Saccharomyces cerevisiae. Microb. Cell Fact. 2015, 14, 97.
  Vector type: Yeast Expression, CRISPR ; gRNA
  Selectable markers: nourseothricin
Growth in bacteria
  Bacterial resistance: Ampicillin, 100 μg/mL
  Growth temperature: 37°C
  Growth strain: DH5alpha
  Copy number: High Copy
Gene/Insert
  Gene/Insert name: guiding RNA
  gRNA/shRNA sequence: ttgtcacagtgtcacatcag
  Species: S. cerevisiae (budding yeast)
Terms and licenses: Academic/Nonprofit Terms; Industry Terms: Not Available to Industry
Depositor comments: Please note that mutation A40T in nourseothricin was found during Addgene's quality control. The depositor noted that this mutation does NOT affect plasmid function.
How to cite: pCfB3050(gRNA XII-5) was a gift from Irina Borodina (Addgene plasmid # 73292 ; http://n2t.net/addgene:73292 ; RRID:Addgene_73292)
