[The description below was written by a language model from this plasmid's Addgene catalogue record and pLannotate feature annotations shown in this document.]
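Description:
pCfB3050(gRNA XII-5) is a yeast–E. coli shuttle plasmid from the EasyClone-MarkerFree toolkit that expresses a single guide RNA directing Cas9 to the XII-5 integration site of Saccharomyces cerevisiae. It derives from the episomal pESC-Leu backbone, from which the GAL promoters and terminators were removed and the LEU2 marker was replaced with a NatMX cassette. The backbone was also adapted for USER cloning so that the 20-nt targeting sequence can be exchanged. The final plasmid is 5,289 bp. In E. coli it is maintained at high copy through a ColE1/pUC-type origin and selected with ampicillin (AmpR under its own bla promoter). In yeast it replicates from the 2μ origin and is selected with nourseothricin, using the Streptomyces noursei nat1 acetyltransferase flanked by the Ashbya gossypii TEF promoter and terminator. Repository quality control found an A40T substitution in this marker, which the depositor reports does not affect function.

The guide cassette consists of the S. cerevisiae SNR52 snoRNA promoter, a gap of about 20 nt that corresponds to the XII-5 spacer, the Streptococcus pyogenes gRNA scaffold and the SUP4 tRNA terminator. This arrangement is commonly used in yeast to produce short transcripts without a cap or poly(A) tail via RNA polymerase III. The plasmid does not encode Cas9, which must be supplied separately. The short lacZα, lacI and rop fragments in the annotation are backbone remnants with no evident function. The plasmid is used to cut site XII-5 so that gene cassettes can be integrated there by homologous recombination without leaving a selection marker in the genome.
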