Features (pLannotate 1.2.2; 13 found; start..end, strand, type, name):
    175..518     +  promoter       TEF promoter: Ashbya gossypii TEF promoter
    525..1089    +  CDS            NrsR (fragment): nourseothricin acetyltransferase; Streptomyces noursei nat1; confers resistance to nourseothricin
   1097..1294    +  terminator     TEF terminator: Ashbya gossypii TEF terminator
   1365..1435    -  CDS            lacZα (fragment): LacZα fragment of β-galactosidase; lacZ fragment
   1468..1736    +  promoter       SNR52 promoter: promoter for the S. cerevisiae small nucleolar RNA gene SNR52
   1757..1831    +  misc_RNA       gRNA scaffold: guide RNA scaffold for the Streptococcus pyogenes CRISPR/Cas9 system
   1836..1855    +  terminator     SUP4 terminator: transcription terminator for the S. cerevisiae SUP4 tRNA gene
   1888..1945    -  CDS            lacI (fragment): lac repressor; lacI; The lac repressor binds to the lac operator to inhibit transcription in E. coli. This inhibition can be relieved by adding lactose or isopropyl-β-D-thiogalactopyranoside (IPTG).
   2128..2716    -  rep_origin     ori: high-copy-number ColE1/pMB1/pBR322/pUC origin of replication
   2887..3747    -  CDS            AmpR: β-lactamase; bla; confers resistance to ampicillin, carbenicillin, and related antibiotics
   3748..3852    -  promoter       AmpR promoter: bla
   3879..5221    -  rep_origin     2μ ori: yeast 2μ plasmid origin of replication
   5289..35      +  CDS            rop (fragment) (across the origin): Rop protein, which maintains plasmids at low copy number; rop
>Addgene plasmid #73292 | pCfB3050(gRNA XII-5) | depositor full sequence | sequence record 166661 | Full plasmid sequence
TCGCGCGTTTCGGTGATGACGGTGAAAACCTCTGACACATGCAGCTCCCGGAGACGGTCACAGCTTGTCT
GTAAGCGGATGCCGGGAGCAGACAAGCCCGTCAGGGCGCGTCAGCGGGCTGCATTTAAATGATCTGTTTA
GCTTGCCTCGTCCCCGCCGGGTCACCCGGCCAGCGACATGGAGGCCCAGAATACCCTCCTTGACAGTCTT
GACGTGCGCAGCTCAGGGGCATGATGTGACTGTCGCCCGTACATTTAGCCCATACATCCCCATGTATAAT
CATTTGCATCCATACATTTTGATGGCCGCACGGCGCGAAGCAAAAATTACGGCTCCTCGCTGCAGACCTG
CGAGCAGGGAAACGCTCCCCTCACAGACGCGTTGAATTGTCCCCACGCCGCGCCCCTGTAGAGAAATATA
AAAGGTTAGGATTTGCCACTGAGGTTCTTCTTTCATATACTTCCTTTTAAAATCTTGCTAGGATACAGTT
CTCACATCACATCCGAACATAAACAACCATGGGTACCACTCTTGACGACACGGCTTACCGGTACCGCACC
AGTGTCCCGGGGGACGCCGAGGCCATCGAGGCACTGGATGGGTCCTTCACCACCGACACCGTTTTCCGCG
TCACCACCACCGGGGACGGCTTCACCCTGCGGGAGGTGCCGGTGGACCCGCCCCTGACCAAGGTGTTCCC
CGACGACGAATCGGACGACGAATCGGACGACGGGGAGGACGGCGACCCGGACTCCCGGACGTTCGTCGCG
TACGGGGACGACGGCGACCTGGCGGGCTTCGTGGTCGTCTCGTACTCCGGCTGGAACCGCCGGCTGACCG
TCGAGGACATCGAGGTCGCCCCGGAGCACCGGGGGCACGGGGTCGGGCGCGCGTTGATGGGGCTCGCGAC
GGAGTTCGCCCGCGAGCGGGGCGCCGGGCACCTCTGGCTGGAGGTCACCAACGTCAACGCACCGGCGATC
CACGCGTACCGGCGGATGGGGTTCACCCTCTGCGGCCTGGACACCGCCCTGTACGACGGCACCGCCTCGG
ACGGCGAGCAGGCGCTCTACATGAGCATGCCCTGCCCCTAATCAGTACTGACAATAAAAAGATTCTTGTT
TTCAAGAACTTGTCATTTGTATAGTTTTTTTATATTGTAGTTGTTCTATTTTAATCAAATGTTAGCGTGA
TTTATATTTTTTTTCGCCTCGACATCATCTGCCCAGATGCGAAGTTAAGTGCGCAGAAAGTAATATCATG
CGTCAATCGTATGTGAATGCTGGTCGCTATACTGCTGTCGATTCGATACTAACGCCGCCATCCAGTGTCG
AAAACGAGCTGCGGCCGCCTACAGGGCGCGTCCATTCGCCATTCAGGCTGCGCAACTGTTGGGAAGGGCG
ATCGGTGCGGGCCTCTTCGCTATTACGCCAGCTGGAATGCGTGCGATAGGGAACAAAAGCTGGAGCTTCT
TTGAAAAGATAATGTATGATTATGCTTTCACTCATATTTATACAGAAACTTGATGTTTTCTTTCGAGTAT
ATACAAGGTGATTACATGTACGTTTGAAGTACAACTCTAGATTTTGTAGTGCCCTCTTGGGCTAGCGGTA
AAGGTGCGCATTTTTTCACACCCTACAATGTTCTGTTCAAAAGATTTTGGTCAAACGCTGTAGAAGTGAA
AGTTGGTGCGCATGTTTCGGCGTTCGAAACTTCTCCGCAGTGAAAGATAAATGATCTTGTCACAGTGTCA
CATCAGGTTTTAGAGCTAGAAATAGCAAGTTAAAATAAGGCTAGTCCGTTATCAACTTGAAAAAGTGGCA
CCGAGTCGGTGGTGCTTTTTTTGTTTTTTATGTCTTCGAGTCATGTAATTAGTTAATCGCGTGCATTCCA
GCTGCATTAATGAATCGGCCAACGCGCGGGGAGAGGCGGTTTGCGTATTGGGCGCTCTTCCGCTTCCTCG
CTCACTGACTCGCTGCGCTCGGTCGTTCGGCTGCGGCGAGCGGTATCAGCTCACTCAAAGGCGGTAATAC
GGTTATCCACAGAATCAGGGGATAACGCAGGAAAGAACATGTGAGCAAAAGGCCAGCAAAAGGCCAGGAA
CCGTAAAAAGGCCGCGTTGCTGGCGTTTTTCCATAGGCTCCGCCCCCCTGACGAGCATCACAAAAATCGA
CGCTCAAGTCAGAGGTGGCGAAACCCGACAGGACTATAAAGATACCAGGCGTTTCCCCCTGGAAGCTCCC
TCGTGCGCTCTCCTGTTCCGACCCTGCCGCTTACCGGATACCTGTCCGCCTTTCTCCCTTCGGGAAGCGT
GGCGCTTTCTCATAGCTCACGCTGTAGGTATCTCAGTTCGGTGTAGGTCGTTCGCTCCAAGCTGGGCTGT
GTGCACGAACCCCCCGTTCAGCCCGACCGCTGCGCCTTATCCGGTAACTATCGTCTTGAGTCCAACCCGG
TAAGACACGACTTATCGCCACTGGCAGCAGCCACTGGTAACAGGATTAGCAGAGCGAGGTATGTAGGCGG
TGCTACAGAGTTCTTGAAGTGGTGGCCTAACTACGGCTACACTAGAAGGACAGTATTTGGTATCTGCGCT
CTGCTGAAGCCAGTTACCTTCGGAAAAAGAGTTGGTAGCTCTTGATCCGGCAAACAAACCACCGCTGGTA
GCGGTGGTTTTTTTGTTTGCAAGCAGCAGATTACGCGCAGAAAAAAAGGATCTCAAGAAGATCCTTTGAT
CTTTTCTACGGGGTCTGACGCTCAGTGGAACGAAAACTCACGTTAAGGGATTTTGGTCATGAGATTATCA
AAAAGGATCTTCACCTAGATCCTTTTAAATTAAAAATGAAGTTTTAAATCAATCTAAAGTATATATGAGT
AAACTTGGTCTGACAGTTACCAATGCTTAATCAGTGAGGCACCTATCTCAGCGATCTGTCTATTTCGTTC
ATCCATAGTTGCCTGACTCCCCGTCGTGTAGATAACTACGATACGGGAGGGCTTACCATCTGGCCCCAGT
GCTGCAATGATACCGCGAGACCCACGCTCACCGGCTCCAGATTTATCAGCAATAAACCAGCCAGCCGGAA
GGGCCGAGCGCAGAAGTGGTCCTGCAACTTTATCCGCCTCCATCCAGTCTATTAATTGTTGCCGGGAAGC
TAGAGTAAGTAGTTCGCCAGTTAATAGTTTGCGCAACGTTGTTGCCATTGCTACAGGCATCGTGGTGTCA
CGCTCGTCGTTTGGTATGGCTTCATTCAGCTCCGGTTCCCAACGATCAAGGCGAGTTACATGATCCCCCA
TGTTGTGCAAAAAAGCGGTTAGCTCCTTCGGTCCTCCGATCGTTGTCAGAAGTAAGTTGGCCGCAGTGTT
ATCACTCATGGTTATGGCAGCACTGCATAATTCTCTTACTGTCATGCCATCCGTAAGATGCTTTTCTGTG
ACTGGTGAGTACTCAACCAAGTCATTCTGAGAATAGTGTATGCGGCGACCGAGTTGCTCTTGCCCGGCGT
CAATACGGGATAATACCGCGCCACATAGCAGAACTTTAAAAGTGCTCATCATTGGAAAACGTTCTTCGGG
GCGAAAACTCTCAAGGATCTTACCGCTGTTGAGATCCAGTTCGATGTAACCCACTCGTGCACCCAACTGA
TCTTCAGCATCTTTTACTTTCACCAGCGTTTCTGGGTGAGCAAAAACAGGAAGGCAAAATGCCGCAAAAA
AGGGAATAAGGGCGACACGGAAATGTTGAATACTCATACTCTTCCTTTTTCAATATTATTGAAGCATTTA
TCAGGGTTATTGTCTCATGAGCGGATACATATTTGAATGTATTTAGAAAAATAAACAAATAGGGGTTCCG
CGCACATTTCCCCGAAAAGTGCCACCTGAACGAAGCATCTGTGCTTCATTTTGTAGAACAAAAATGCAAC
GCGAGAGCGCTAATTTTTCAAACAAAGAATCTGAGCTGCATTTTTACAGAACAGAAATGCAACGCGAAAG
CGCTATTTTACCAACGAAGAATCTGTGCTTCATTTTTGTAAAACAAAAATGCAACGCGAGAGCGCTAATT
TTTCAAACAAAGAATCTGAGCTGCATTTTTACAGAACAGAAATGCAACGCGAGAGCGCTATTTTACCAAC
AAAGAATCTATACTTCTTTTTTGTTCTACAAAAATGCATCCCGAGAGCGCTATTTTTCTAACAAAGCATC
TTAGATTACTTTTTTTCTCCTTTGTGCGCTCTATAATGCAGTCTCTTGATAACTTTTTGCACTGTAGGTC
CGTTAAGGTTAGAAGAAGGCTACTTTGGTGTCTATTTTCTCTTCCATAAAAAAAGCCTGACTCCACTTCC
CGCGTTTACTGATTACTAGCGAAGCTGCGGGTGCATTTTTTCAAGATAAAGGCATCCCCGATTATATTCT
ATACCGATGTGGATTGCGCATACTTTGTGAACAGAAAGTGATAGCGTTGATGATTCTTCATTGGTCAGAA
AATTATGAACGGTTTCTTCTATTTTGTCTCTATATACTACGTATAGGAAATGTTTACATTTTCGTATTGT
TTTCGATTCACTCTATGAATAGTTCTTACTACAATTTTTTTGTCTAAAGAGTAATACTAGAGATAAACAT
AAAAAATGTAGAGGTCGAGTTTAGATGCAAGTTCAAGGAGCGAAAGGTGGATGGGTAGGTTATATAGGGA
TATAGCACAGAGATATATAGCAAAGAGATACTTTTGAGCAATGTTTGTGGAAGCGGTATTCGCAATATTT
TAGTAGCTCGTTACAGTCCGGTGCGTTTTTGGTTTTTTGAAAGTGCGTCTTCAGAGCGCTTTTGGTTTTC
AAAAGCGCTCTGAAGTTCCTATACTTTCTAGAGAATAGGAACTTCGGAATAGGAACTTCAAAGCGTTTCC
GAAAACGAGCGCTTCCGAAAATGCAACGCGAGCTGCGCACATACAGCTCACTGTTCACGTCGCACCTATA
TCTGCGTGTTGCCTGTATATATATATACATGAGAAGAACGGCATAGTGCGTGTTTATGCTTAAATGCGTA
CTTATATGCGTCTATTTATGTAGGATGAAAGGTAGTCTAGTACCTCCTGTGATATTATCCCATTCCATGC
GGGGTATCGTATGCTTCCTTCAGCACTACCCTTTAGCTGTTCTATATGCTGCCACTCCTCAATTGGATTA
GTCTCATCCTTCAATGCTATCATTTCCTTTGATATTGGATCATACTAAGAAACCATTATTATCATGACAT
TAACCTATAAAAATAGGCGTATCACGAGGCCCTTTCGTC
