>Addgene plasmid #73292 | pCfB3050(gRNA XII-5) | addgene partial sequence | sequence record 166077 | pBRforEco 5'-AATAGGCGTATCACGAGGC-3'
CTCTGACACATGCAGCTCCCGGAGACGGTCACAGCTTGTCTGTAAGCGGATGCCGGGAGCAGACAAGCCC
GTCAGGGCGCGTCAGCGGGCTGCATTTAAATGATCTGTTTAGCTTGCCTCGTCCCCGCCGGGTCACCCGG
CCAGCGACATGGAGGCCCAGAATACCCTCCTTGACAGTCTTGACGTGCGCAGCTCAGGGGCATGATGTGA
CTGTCGCCCGTACATTTAGCCCATACATCCCCATGTATAATCATTTGCATCCATACATTTTGATGGCCGC
ACGGCGCGAAGCAAAAATTACGGCTCCTCGCTGCAGACCTGCGAGCAGGGAAACGCTCCCCTCACAGACG
CGTTGAATTGTCCCCACGCCGCGCCCCTGTAGAGAAATATAAAAGGTTAGGATTTGCCACTGAGGTTCTT
CTTTCATATACTTCCTTTTAAAATCTTGCTAGGATACAGTTCTCACATCACATCCGAACATAAACAACCA
TGGGTACCACTCTTGACGACACGGCTTACCGGTACCGCACCAGTGTCCCGGGGGACGCCGAGGCCATCGA
GGCACTGGATGGGTCCTTCACCACCGACACCGTTTTCCGCGTCACCACCACCGGGGACGGCTTCACCCTG
CGGGAGGTGCCGGTGGACCCGCCCCTGACCAAGGTGTTCCCCGACGACGAATCGGACGACGAATCGGACG
ACGGGGAGGACGGCGACCCGGACTCCCGGACGTTCGTCGCGTACGGGGACGACGGCGACCTGGCGGGCTT
CGTGGTCGTCTCGTACTCCGGCTGGAACCGCCGGCTGACCGTCGAGGACATCGAGGTCGCCCCGGAGCAC
CGGGGGCACGGGGTCGGGCGCGCGTTGATGGGGCTCGCGACGGAGTTCGCCCGCGAGCGGGGCGCCGGGC
ACCTCTGGCTGGAGGTCACCAACGTCAACGCACCGGCGATCCACGCGTACCGGCGGATGGGGTTCACCCT
CTGCGGCCTGG
