>Addgene plasmid #73292 | pCfB3050(gRNA XII-5) | addgene partial sequence | sequence record 166078 | pBR322ori-F 5'-GGGAAACGCCTGGTATCTTT-3'
TCTGACTTGAGCGTCGATTTTTGTGATGCTCGTCAGGGGGGCGGAGCCTATGGAAAAACGCCAGCAACGC
GGCCTTTTTACGGTTCCTGGCCTTTTGCTGGCCTTTTGCTCACATGTTCTTTCCTGCGTTATCCCCTGAT
TCTGTGGATAACCGTATTACCGCCTTTGAGTGAGCTGATACCGCTCGCCGCAGCCGAACGACCGAGCGCA
GCGAGTCAGTGAGCGAGGAAGCGGAAGAGCGCCCAATACGCAAACCGCCTCTCCCCGCGCGTTGGCCGAT
TCATTAATGCAGCTGGAATGCACGCGATTAACTAATTACATGACTCGAAGACATAAAAAACAAAAAAAGC
ACCACCGACTCGGTGCCACTTTTTCAAGTTGATAACGGACTAGCCTTATTTTAACTTGCTATTTCTAGCT
CTAAAACCTGATGTGACACTGTGACAAGATCATTTATCTTTCACTGCGGAGAAGTTTCGAACGCCGAAAC
ATGCGCACCAACTTTCACTTCTACAGCGTTTGACCAAAATCTTTTGAACAGAACATTGTAGGGTGTGAAA
AAATGCGCACCTTTACCGCTAGCCCAAGAGGGCACTACAAAATCTAGAGTTGTACTTCAAACGTACATGT
AATCACCTTGTATATACTCGAAAGAAAACATCAAGTTTCTGTATAAATATGAGTGAAAGCATAATCATAC
ATTATCTTTTCAAAGAAGCTCCAGCTTTTGTTCCCTATCGCACGCATTCCAGCTGGCGTAATAGCGAAGA
GGCCCGCACCGATCGCCCTTCCCAACAGTTGCGCAGCCTGAATGGCGAATGGACGCGCCCTGTAGGCGGC
CGCAGCTCGTTTTCGACACTGGATGGCGGCGTTAGTATCGAATCGACAGCAGTATAGCGACCAGCATTCA
CATAC
